>Addgene plasmid #219672 | pJP_Ctrl10 | addgene full sequence | sequence record 437024 | Addgene NGS Result
CACACTAGAGAACATACTGGCTAAATACGGAAGGATCTGAGGTTCTTATGGCTCTTGTATCTATCAGTGA
AGCATCAAGACTAACAAACAAAAGTAGAACAACTGTTCACCGTTACATATCAAAGGGAAAACTGTCCATA
TGCACAGATGAAAACGGTGTAAAAAAGATAGATACATCAGAGCTTTTACGAGTTTTTGGTGCATTCAAAG
CTGTTCACCATGAACAGATCGACAATGTAACAGATGAACAGCATGTAACACCTAATAGAACAGGTGAAAC
CAGTAAAAAAAAGCAACTAGAACATGAAATTGAACACCTGAGACAACTTGTTACAGCTCAACAGTCACAC
ATAGACAGCCTGAAACAGGCGATGCTGCTTATCGAATCAAAGCTGCCGACAACACGGGAGCCAGTGACGC
CTCCCGTGGGGAAAAAATCATGGCAATTCTGGAAGAAATAGCGCTTTCAGCCGGCAAACCGGCTGAAGCC
GGATCTGCGATTCTGATAACAAACTAGCAACACCAGAACAGCCCGTTTGCGGGCAGCAAAACCCGTACAC
CTGCAGCTAGGTCTAGGGCGGCGGATTTGTCCTACTCAGGAGAGCGTTCACCGACAAACAACAGATAAAA
CGAAAGGCCCAGTCTTTCGACTGAGCCTTTCGTTTTATTTGATGCCTCTAGACTCAGCTAATTAAGCTTT
TAAGCTGCTAAAGCGTAGTTTTCGTCGTTTGCTGCCTGCCCGCTTTCCAGTCGGGAAACCTGTCGTGCCA
GCTGCATTAATGAATCGGCCAACGCGCGGGGAGAGGCGGTTTGCGTATTGGGCGCCAGGGTGGTTTTTCT
TTTCACCAGTGAGACGGGCAACAGCTGATTGCCCTTCACCGCCTGGCCCTGAGAGAGTTGCAGCAAGCGG
TCCACGCTGGTTTGCCCCAGCAGGCGAAAATCCTGTTTGATGGTGGTTAACGGCGGGATATAACATGAGC
TGTCTTCGGTATCGTCGTATCCCACTACCGAGATATCCGCACCAACGCGCAGCCCGGACTCGGTAATGGC
GCGCATTGCGCCCAGCGCCATCTGATCGTTGGCAACCAGCATCGCAGTGGGAACGATGCCCTCATTCAGC
ATTTGCATGGTTTGTTGAAAACCGGACATGGCACTCCAGTCGCCTTCCCGTTCCGCTATCGGCTGAATTT
GATTGCGAGTGAGATATTTATGCCAGCCAGCCAGACGCAGACGCGCCGAGACAGAACTTAATGGGCCCGC
TAACAGCGCGATTTGCTGGTGACCCAATGCGACCAGATGCTCCACGCCCAGTCGCGTACCGTCTTCATGG
GAGAAAATAATACTGTTGATGGGTGTCTGGTCAGAGACATCAAGAAATAACGCCGGAACATTAGTGCAGG
CAGCTTCCACAGCAATGGCATCCTGGTCATCCAGCGGATAGTTAATGATCAGCCCACTGACGCGTTGCGC
GAGAAGATTGTGCACCGCCGCTTTACAGGCTTCGACGCCGCTTCGTTCTACCATCGACACCACCACGCTG
GCACCCAGTTGATCGGCGCGAGATTTAATCGCCGCGACAATTTGCGACGGCGCGTGCAGGGCCAGACTGG
AGGTGGCAACGCCAATCAGCAACGACTGTTTGCCCGCCAGTTGTTGTGCCACGCGGTTGGGAATGTAATT
CAGCTCCGCCATCGCCGCTTCCACTTTTTCCCGCGTTTTCGCAGAAACGTGGCTGGCCTGGTTCACCACG
CGGGAAACGGTCTGATAAGAGACACCGGCATACTCTGCGACATCGTATAACGTTACTGGTTTCACATTCA
CCATATGGTACCTTTCTCCTCTTTAATGAATTCTAGTACATGCAACCATTATCACCGCCAGAGGTAAAAT
AGTCAACACGCACGGTGTTAGATATTTATCCTCGACCTGCAGCTAGGTCTAGGGCGGAACGATTACCAAT
ACTTCTGACTGGATTTCCTGAGCGGTTCTCTTCACGCAACTACGAGCACCTACTGTGTCTTATTACAATC
TATCTGTTATCGCTACCCTGTCCCACTGAAAAGTCTACGGAACTGCTGAGTATTATTGATTTACCTGCGA
GAACGAACAACACTACCAGACCTATCCTTTATCTATTAGGACCAAAACGAAAAAAGGCCCCCCTTTCGGG
AGGCCTCTTTTCTGGAATTTGGTACCGAGCCTTAATAACCCTCACTATAGGGAGATTGTGAGCGGATAAC
AATTCGCTTTGTGAGCGGATAACAAGATACTGAGCACATCAGCAGGACGCACTGACCGTACAGTGCTAGC
TAATTTTGTTTAACTTTAAGAAGGAGATATACATATGGTGAGCAAGGGCGAGGAGGATAACATGGCCATC
ATCAAGGAGTTCATGCGCTTCAAGGTGCACATGGAGGGCTCCGTGAACGGCCACGAGTTCGAGATCGAGG
GCGAGGGCGAGGGCCGCCCCTACGAGGGCACCCAGACCGCCAAGCTGAAGGTGACCAAGGGTGGCCCCCT
GCCCTTCGCCTGGGACATCCTGTCCCCTCAGTTCATGTACGGCTCCAAGGCCTACGTGAAACACCCCGCC
GACATCCCCGACTACTTGAAGCTGTCCTTCCCCGAGGGCTTCAAGTGGGAGCGCGTGATGAACTTCGAGG
ACGGCGGCGTGGTGACCGTGACCCAGGACTCCTCTCTGCAGGACGGCGAGTTCATCTACAAGGTGAAGCT
GCGCGGCACCAACTTCCCCTCCGACGGCCCCGTAATGCAGAAGAAGACTATGGGCTGGGAGGCCTCCTCC
GAGCGGATGTACCCCGAGGACGGCGCGCTGAAGGGCGAGATCAAGCAGAGGCTGAAGCTGAAGGACGGCG
GCCACTACGACGCTGAAGTCAAGACCACCTACAAGGCCAAGAAGCCCGTGCAGCTGCCCGGCGCGTACAA
CGTCAACATCAAGTTGGACATCACCTCCCACAACGAGGACTACACCATCGTGGAACAGTACGAACGCGCC
GAGGGCCGCCACTCCACCGGCGGCATGGACGAGCTGTACAAGTAAACTAGTTGCGGCCGCCTGCGCACCA
CCTGCAGGACCTCAGCAATCGCTTGGACCAGCTTTCTTAAGGGTACCTATTACAGCTGGATCCGGCGCCG
CTCATTCGCTAATCGCCACGACGCGTAGTCGACCCGCCAATTCCCATGGGGCGCGCCTGCTGCCACCGCT
GAGCAATAACTAGCATAACCCCTTGGGGCCTCTAAACGGGTCTTGAGGGGTTTTTTGCCAGGCATCAAAT
AAAACGAAAGGCTCAGTCGGAAGACTGGGCCTTTCGTTTTATCTGTTGTTTGTCGGTGAACGCTCTCCTG
AGTAGGACAAATCCGCCGGGAGCGGATTTGAACGTTGTGAAGCAACGGCCCGGAGGGTGGCGGGCAGGAC
GCCCGCCATAAACTGCCAGGCATCAAACTAAGCAGAAGGCCATCCTGACGGATGGCCTTTTTGCGTTTCA
GATACGTCAGGTGGCACTTTTCGGGGAAATGTGCGCGGAACCCCTATTTGTTTATTTTTCTAAATACATT
CAAATATGTATCCGCTCATGAGACAATAACCCTGATAAATGCTTCAATAATATTGAAAAAGGAAGAGTAT
GAGTATTCAACATTTCCGTGTCGCCCTTATTCCCTTTTTTGCGGCATTTTGCCTTCCTGTTTTTGCTCAC
CCAGAAACGCTGGTGAAAGTAAAAGATGCTGAAGATCAGTTGGGTGCACGAGTGGGTTACATCGAACTGG
ATCTCAACAGCGGTAAGATCCTTGAGAGTTTTCGCCCCGAAGAACGTTTTCCAATGATGAGCACTTTTAA
AGTTCTGCTATGTGGCGCGGTATTATCCCGTATTGACGCCGGGCAAGAGCAACTCGGTCGCCGCATACAC
TATTCTCAGAATGACTTGGTTGAGTACTCACCAGTCACAGAAAAGCATCTTACGGATGGCATGACAGTAA
GAGAATTATGCAGTGCTGCCATAACCATGAGTGATAACACTGCGGCCAACTTACTTCTGACAACGATCGG
AGGACCGAAGGAGCTAACCGCTTTTTTGCACAACATGGGGGATCATGTAACTCGCCTTGATCGTTGGGAA
CCGGAGCTGAATGAAGCCATACCAAACGACGAGCGTGACACCACGATGCCTGTAGCAATGGCAACAACGT
TGCGCAAACTATTAACTGGCGAACTACTTACTCTAGCTTCCCGGCAACAATTAATAGACTGGATGGAGGC
GGATAAAGTTGCAGGACCACTTCTGCGCTCGGCCCTTCCGGCTGGCTGGTTTATTGCTGATAAATCTGGA
GCCGGTGAGCGTGGGTCTCGCGGTATCATTGCAGCACTGGGGCCAGATGGTAAGCCCTCCCGTATCGTAG
TTATCTACACGACGGGGAGTCAGGCAACTATGGATGAACGAAATAGACAGATCGCTGAGATAGGTGCCTC
ACTGATTAAGCATTGGTAACTGTCAGACCAAGTTTACGAGCTCGCTTGGACTCCTGTTGATAGATCCAGT
AATGACCTCAGAACTCCATCTGGATTTGTTCAGAACGCTCGGTTGCCGCCGGGCGTTTTTTATTGGTGAG
AATCCAAGCACTAGGGACAGTAAGACGGGTAAGCCTGTTGATGATACCGCTGCCTTACTGGGTGCATTAG
CCAGTCTGAATGACCTGTCACGGGATAATCCGAAGTGGTCAGACTGGAAAATCAGAGGGCAGGAACTGCT
GAACAGCAAAAAGTCAGATAGCACCACATAGCAGACCCGCCATAAAACGCCCTGAGAAGCCCGTGACGGG
CTTTTCTTGTATTATGGGTAGTTTCCTTGCATGAATCCATAAAAGGCGCCTGTAGTGCCATTTACCCCCA
TTCACTGCCAGAGCCGTGAGCGCAGCGAACTGAATGTCACGAAAAAGACAGCGACTCAGGTGCCTGATGG
TCGGAGACAAAAGGAATATTCAGCGATTTGCCCGAGCTTGCGAGGGTGCTACTTAAGCCTTTAGGGTTTT
AAGGTCTGTTTTGTAGAGGAGCAAACAGCGTTTGCGACATCCTTTTGTAATACTGCGGAACTGACTAAAG
TAGTGAGTTATACACAGGGCTGGGATCTATTCTTTTTATCTTTTTTTATTCTTTCTTTATTCTATAAATT
ATAACCACTTGAATATAAACAAAAAAAACACACAAAGGTCTAGCGGAATTTACAGAGGGTCTAGCAGAAT
TTACAAGTTTTCCAGCAAAGGTCTAGCAGAATTTACAGATACCCACAACTCAAAGGAAAAGGACTAGTAA
TTATCATTGACTAGCCCATCTCAATTGGTATAGTGATTAAAATCACCTAGACCAATTGAGATGTATGTCT
GAATTAGTTGTTTTCAAAGCAAATGAACTAGCGATTAGTCGCTATGACTTAACGGAGCATGAAACCAAGC
TAATTTTATGCTGTGTGGCACTACTCAACCCCACGATTGAAAACCCTACAAGGAAAGAACGGACGGTATC
GTTCACTTATAACCAATACGCTCAGATGATGAACATCAGTAGGGAAAATGCTTATGGTGTATTAGCTAAA
GCAACCAGAGAGCTGATGACGAGAACTGTGGAAATCAGGAATCCTTTGGTTAAAGGCTTTGAGATTTTCC
AGTGGACAAACTATGCCAAGTTCTCAAGCGAAAAATTAGAATTAGTTTTTAGTGAAGAGATATTGCCTTA
TCTTTTCCAGTTAAAAAAATTCATAAAATATAATCTGGAACATGTTAAGTCTTTTGAAAACAAATACTCT
ATGAGGATTTATGAGTGGTTATTAAAAGAACTAACACAAAAGAAAACTCACAAGGCAAATATAGAGATTA
GCCTTGATGAATTTAAGTTCATGTTAATGCTTGAAAATAACTACCATGAGTTTAAAAGGCTTAACCAATG
GGTTTTGAAACCAATAAGTAAAGATTTAAACACTTACAGCAATATGAAATTGGTGGTTGATAAGCGAGGC
CGCCCGACTGATACGTTGATTTTCCAAGTTGAACTAGATAGACAAATGGATCTCGTAACCGAACTTGAGA
ACAACCAGATAAAAATGAATGGTGACAAAATACCAACAACCATTACATCAGATTCCTACCTACATAACGG
ACTAAGAAAAACACTACACGATGCTTTAACTGCAAAAATTCAGCTCACCAGTTTTGAGGCAAAATTTTTG
AGTGACATGCAAAGTAAGTATGATCTCAATGGTTCGTTCTCATGGCTCACGCAAAAACAACGAAC
Features (pLannotate 1.2.2; 16 found; start..end, strand, type, name):
    585..671     -  terminator     rrnB T1 terminator: Escherichia coli rrnB; transcription terminator T1 from the E. coli rrnB gene
    703..732     -  CDS            ssrA tag (LVA) (fragment): C-terminal peptide that mediates degradation in bacteria through the ClpXP and ClpAP proteases (McGinness et al., 2006) mutant LVA variant that confers accelerated degradation under some conditions (Andersen et al., 1998)
    736..1815    -  CDS            lacI: lac repressor; lacI; The lac repressor binds to the lac operator to inhibit transcription in E. coli. This inhibition can be relieved by adding lactose or isopropyl-β-D-thiogalactopyranoside (IPTG).
   2226..2242    +  protein_bind   lac operator: The lac repressor binds to the lac operator to inhibit transcription in E. coli. This inhibition can be relieved by adding lactose or isopropyl-β-D-thiogalactopyranoside (IPTG). lac repressor encoded by lacI
   2249..2265    +  protein_bind   lac operator: The lac repressor binds to the lac operator to inhibit transcription in E. coli. This inhibition can be relieved by adding lactose or isopropyl-β-D-thiogalactopyranoside (IPTG). lac repressor encoded by lacI
   2265..2297    +  promoter       PLtetO-1 promoter (fragment): modified phage lambda PL promoter with tet operator sites (Lutz and Bujard, 1997)
   2315..2337    +  RBS            RBS: efficient ribosome binding site from bacteriophage T7 gene 10 (Olins and Rangwala, 1989)
   2345..3052    +  CDS            mCherry: mCherry is a basic (constitutively fluorescent) red fluorescent protein published in 2004, derived from Discosoma sp.. It is reported to be a very rapidly-maturing monomer with low acid sensitivity.
   3230..3277    +  terminator     T7 terminator: transcription terminator for bacteriophage T7 RNA polymerase
   3289..3332    -  terminator     rrnB T1 terminator: Escherichia coli rrnB; transcription terminator T1 from the E. coli rrnB gene
   3464..3491    +  terminator     rrnB T2 terminator: transcription terminator T2 from the E. coli rrnB gene
   3534..3638    +  promoter       AmpR promoter: bla
   3639..4499    +  CDS            AmpR: β-lactamase; bla; confers resistance to ampicillin, carbenicillin, and related antibiotics
   4529..4623    +  terminator     lambda t0 terminator: transcription terminator from phage lambda
   5115..5337    +  rep_origin     pSC101 ori: low-copy replication origin that requires the Rep101 protein
   5385..40      +  CDS            Rep101 (across the origin): RepA protein needed for replication with the pSC101 origin; rep101
