[The description below was written by a language model from this plasmid's Addgene catalogue record and pLannotate feature annotations shown in this document.]
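Description:
pJP_Ctrl10 is a 6,295 bp low-copy bacterial plasmid built on the pJP_Ctrl05.2 backbone and used as a control construct in work on a synthetic optogenetic oscillator that generates spatiotemporal patterns. It replicates from the pSC101 origin together with its required Rep101 (RepA) initiator protein, which accounts for the low copy number. It is selected with ampicillin through a β-lactamase gene driven by its own promoter and followed by the lambda t0 terminator.

The plasmid carries two divergently oriented expression units. In the first, the PT3lacO promoter drives mCherry. According to the record this promoter responds both to blue light and to LacI. The name suggests a T3-type promoter, but the light-responsive component is not among the annotated features and is presumably supplied from elsewhere. The feature table shows two adjacent lac operator sites just upstream of the reporter, a short stretch annotated as a PLtetO-1 fragment (likely only a partial sequence match rather than a functional promoter), and a phage T7 gene 10 ribosome binding site. The mCherry coding sequence follows and is closed off by a T7 terminator and rrnB terminators. In the second unit, on the opposite strand, lacI is expressed constitutively from the pR promoter, which is named in the record but not annotated. It ends in an rrnB T1 terminator. The repressor appears to carry a C-terminal ssrA (LVA) degradation tag fragment, which would direct it to ClpXP/ClpAP proteolysis and shorten its lifetime.

Together these parts give a simple test circuit in which continuously produced LacI represses the light-inducible promoter and red fluorescence reports the net output. This allows the promoter's combined regulation by light and LacI to be characterised outside the full oscillator.
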