Addgene plasmid #219672: pJP_Ctrl10
Purpose: Contains PT3lacO promoter (regulated by blue light and LacI) controlling the expression of mCherry. LacI is constitutively produced by pR promoter.
Depositing lab: Yolanda Schaerli. Depositing organization: Universite de Lausanne (UNIL). Publication: From resonance to chaos by modulating spatiotemporal patterns through a synthetic optogenetic oscillator. Park JH, Hollo G, Schaerli Y. Nat Commun. 2024 Aug 23;15(1):7284. doi: 10.1038/s41467-024-51626-w. PubMed 39179558.
Backbone
  Vector backbone: pJP_Ctrl05.2
  Backbone size w/o insert (bp): 3000
  Total vector size (bp): 6295
Growth in bacteria
  Bacterial resistance: Ampicillin, 100 μg/mL
  Growth temperature: 37°C
  Growth strain: NEB Stable
  Copy number: Low Copy
Gene/Insert 1
  Gene/Insert name: mCherry
  Promoter: PT3lacO
  Cloning method: Gibson Cloning
  Sequencing primers: 5′ TCTGTTATCGCTACCCTGTC; 3′ CAACGTTCAAATCCGCTC
Gene/Insert 2
  Gene/Insert name: lacI
  Promoter: pR
  Cloning method: Gibson Cloning
  Sequencing primers: 5′ tcatggcaattctggaag; 3′ GTCAGAAGTATTGGTAATCG
Terms and licenses: Academic/Nonprofit Terms; Industry Terms: Not Available to Industry
Depositor comments: Please visit https://doi.org/10.1101/2024.03.28.586779 for bioRxiv preprint.
How to cite: pJP_Ctrl10 was a gift from Yolanda Schaerli (Addgene plasmid # 219672 ; http://n2t.net/addgene:219672 ; RRID:Addgene_219672)
